Addgene plasmid #238262: pRK5_ALFA-nb
Purpose: For overexpression of ALFA-nb
Depositing lab: Denes Hnisz. Depositing organization: Max Planck Institute for Molecular Genetics. Publication: Probing condensate microenvironments with a micropeptide killswitch. Zhang Y, Stoppelkamp I, Fernandez-Pernas P, Allram M, Charman M, Magalhaes AP, Piedavent-Salomon M, Sommer G, Sung YC, Meyer K, Grams N, Halko E, Dongre S, Meierhofer D, Malszycki M, Ilik IA, Aktas T, Kraushar ML, Vastenhouw N, Weitzman MD, Grebien F, Niskanen H, Hnisz D. Nature. 2025 Jun 4. doi: 10.1038/s41586-025-09141-5. PubMed 40468084.
Backbone
  Vector backbone: pRK5
  Vector type: Mammalian Expression
Growth in bacteria
  Bacterial resistance: Ampicillin, 100 μg/mL
  Growth temperature: 37°C
  Growth strain: DH5alpha
  Copy number: High Copy
Gene/Insert
  Gene/Insert name: ALFA-nb
  Species: H. sapiens (human)
  Cloning method: Gibson Cloning
Terms and licenses: Academic/Nonprofit Terms; Industry Terms: Not Available to Industry
How to cite: pRK5_ALFA-nb was a gift from Denes Hnisz (Addgene plasmid # 238262 ; http://n2t.net/addgene:238262 ; RRID:Addgene_238262)
