[The description below was written by a language model from this plasmid's Addgene catalogue record and pLannotate feature annotations shown in this document.]
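Description:
pRK5_ALFA-nb is a mammalian expression plasmid built on the pRK5 backbone for overexpression of ALFA-nb, the nanobody that recognises the short ALFA epitope tag. It is maintained in E. coli as a high-copy plasmid through a ColE1/pUC-type origin and selected with ampicillin via the β-lactamase gene under its own promoter. The backbone also carries an M13 phage origin for single-stranded DNA production, along with remnants typical of older cloning vectors (fragments of bom, rop, lacI and lacZα, plus a lac promoter/operator region). None of these contribute to expression in mammalian cells.

The expression cassette is driven by the human cytomegalovirus immediate early enhancer and promoter. These are followed by a fragment of CMV intron A, an SP6 promoter that could support in vitro transcription, and a short annotated fragment of an immunoglobulin heavy chain signal sequence. Downstream lies an mCherry coding sequence, then a roughly 370 bp open reading frame that the automated annotation matches to a mouse immunoglobulin heavy chain variable region. This is most plausibly the nanobody itself, since single-domain antibodies resemble heavy chain variable domains. The catalogue entry does not mention mCherry, but the layout suggests a red fluorescent fusion to the nanobody; the record does not confirm the reading frame or the linker between the two. The listing of human as the insert species also sits oddly with a nanobody. An SV40 polyadenylation signal terminates the transcript, and an SV40 enhancer/early promoter lies further downstream with no intact mammalian selection marker annotated after it.

The plasmid suits transient transfection to express the nanobody in cells, where it can bind or visualise ALFA-tagged proteins. It was deposited with a study probing biomolecular condensates.
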