Features (pLannotate 1.2.2; 21 found; start..end, strand, type, name):
     14..393     +  enhancer       CMV enhancer: human cytomegalovirus immediate early enhancer
    394..597     +  promoter       CMV promoter: human cytomegalovirus (CMV) immediate early promoter
    733..776     +  intron         CMV intron (fragment): modified intron A from human cytomegalovirus
    828..846     +  promoter       SP6 promoter: promoter for bacteriophage SP6 RNA polymerase
    850..887     +  CDS            IgH signal sequence (fragment): signal sequence from the mouse immunoglobulin heavy chain variable region
    939..1646    +  CDS            mCherry: mCherry is a basic (constitutively fluorescent) red fluorescent protein published in 2004, derived from Discosoma sp.. It is reported to be a very rapidly-maturing monomer with low acid sensitivity.
   1854..2219    +  CDS            HVM20_MOUSE: Experimental evidence at protein level: Swiss-Prot protein existence level 1. From Mus musculus (Mouse).
   2285..2419    +  polyA_signal   SV40 poly(A) signal: SV40 polyadenylation signal
   2488..2845    +  promoter       SV40 promoter: SV40 enhancer and early promoter
   2864..3018    +  CDS            lacZα (fragment): LacZα fragment of β-galactosidase; lacZ fragment
   3024..3075    -  misc_feature   bom (fragment): basis of mobility region from pBR322
   3094..3474    +  rep_origin     M13 ori (sequence partly withheld): M13 bacteriophage origin of replication; arrow indicates direction of (+) strand synthesis
   3550..3599    -  misc_feature   bom (fragment): basis of mobility region from pBR322
   3701..3736    -  CDS            rop (fragment): Rop protein, which maintains plasmids at low copy number; rop
   3831..3935    +  promoter       AmpR promoter: bla
   3936..4796    +  CDS            AmpR: β-lactamase; bla; confers resistance to ampicillin, carbenicillin, and related antibiotics
   4967..5555    +  rep_origin     ori: high-copy-number ColE1/pMB1/pBR322/pUC origin of replication
   5738..5830    +  CDS            lacI (fragment): lac repressor; lacI; The lac repressor binds to the lac operator to inhibit transcription in E. coli. This inhibition can be relieved by adding lactose or isopropyl-β-D-thiogalactopyranoside (IPTG).
   5843..5864    +  protein_bind   CAP binding site: CAP binding activates transcription in the presence of cAMP. E. coli catabolite activator protein
   5879..5909    +  promoter       lac promoter: promoter for the E. coli lac operon
   5917..5933    +  protein_bind   lac operator: The lac repressor binds to the lac operator to inhibit transcription in E. coli. This inhibition can be relieved by adding lactose or isopropyl-β-D-thiogalactopyranoside (IPTG). lac repressor encoded by lacI
>Addgene plasmid #238262 | pRK5_ALFA-nb | addgene full sequence | sequence record 474532 | Addgene NGS Result
TTCGAGCTCGCCCGACATTGATTATTGACTAGTTATTAATAGTAATCAATTACGGGGTCATTAGTTCATA
GCCCATATATGGAGTTCCGCGTTACATAACTTACGGTAAATGGCCCGCCTGGCTGACCGCCCAACGACCC
CCGCCCATTGACGTCAATAATGACGTATGTTCCCATAGTAACGCCAATAGGGACTTTCCATTGACGTCAA
TGGGTGGAGTATTTACGGTAAACTGCCCACTTGGCAGTACATCAAGTGTATCATATGCCAAGTACGCCCC
CTATTGACGTCAATGACGGTAAATGGCCCGCCTGGCATTATGCCCAGTACATGACCTTATGGGACTTTCC
TACTTGGCAGTACATCTACGTATTAGTCATCGCTATTACCATGGTGATGCGGTTTTGGCAGTACATCAAT
GGGCGTGGATAGCGGTTTGACTCACGGGGATTTCCAAGTCTCCACCCCATTGACGTCAATGGGAGTTTGT
TTTGGCACCAAAATCAACGGGACTTTCCAAAATGTCGTAACAACTCCGCCCCATTGACGCAAATGGGCGG
TAGGCGTGTACGGTGGGAGGTCTATATAAGCAGAGCTCGTTTAGTGAACCGTCAGATCGCCTGGAGACGC
CATCCACGCTGTTTTGACCTCCATAGAAGACACCGGGACCGATCCAGCCTCCGCGGCCGGGAACGGTGCA
TTGGAACGCGGATTCCCCGTGCCAAGAGTGACGTAAGTACCGCCTATAGAGTCTATAGGCCCACCCCCTT
GGCTTCGTTAGAACGCGGCTACAATTAATACATAACCTTATGTATCATACACATACGATTTAGGTGACAC
TATAGAATAACATCCACTTTGCCTTTCTCTCCACAGGTGTCCACTCCCAGGTCCAACTGCACCTCGGTTC
TATCGATTGAATTCGTACCGGTGCCACCATGGTTTCCAAAGGAGAGGAGGATAATATGGCTATAATTAAA
GAGTTTATGCGGTTCAAGGTGCATATGGAGGGATCTGTGAACGGTCACGAGTTCGAAATCGAGGGCGAAG
GCGAGGGGCGACCCTATGAAGGGACACAGACGGCCAAACTGAAGGTGACCAAGGGTGGCCCCCTGCCTTT
CGCCTGGGACATCCTGTCACCCCAGTTTATGTACGGCTCTAAGGCTTACGTTAAGCACCCTGCCGATATT
CCGGACTACTTGAAACTGAGCTTCCCTGAAGGGTTCAAGTGGGAACGGGTAATGAATTTTGAGGATGGCG
GTGTAGTCACAGTTACCCAGGACAGCTCTCTTCAGGACGGAGAATTTATCTATAAGGTTAAACTTCGGGG
CACTAACTTCCCATCAGACGGCCCCGTGATGCAGAAGAAAACTATGGGCTGGGAAGCCAGCTCAGAACGC
ATGTATCCCGAGGACGGAGCACTGAAGGGAGAAATCAAGCAGCGACTCAAGCTGAAGGATGGGGGACATT
ATGATGCTGAGGTCAAAACCACCTATAAGGCCAAGAAACCCGTTCAGCTTCCTGGGGCATACAACGTGAA
TATCAAACTGGATATTACATCCCATAACGAAGACTATACCATCGTGGAACAGTACGAGCGGGCCGAGGGC
AGACATAGCACAGGGGGCATGGATGAATTGTACAAGGGAAGCGGAGCTACTAACTTCAGCCTGCTGAAGC
AGGCTGGAGACGTGGAGGAGAACCCTGGACCTGGAAGCGGAGAGGGCAGAGGAAGTCTTCTAACATGCGG
TGACGTGGAGGAGAATCCCGGCCCATATCCGTACGACGTACCAGACTACGCACCTAAGAAGAAGAGGAAG
GTTGGGGGAGGCGGCAGTGGCGGAGGGGGATCTGAAGTTCAGTTACAAGAGAGTGGGGGTGGCCTGGTTC
AACCTGGTGGCAGTCTGAGACTGAGCTGCACTGCAAGTGGTGTGACCATTAGTGCCCTTAATGCCATGGC
TATGGGTTGGTATAGACAAGCCCCTGGAGAAAGAAGAGTGATGGTGGCAGCAGTGAGTGAAAGAGGCAAT
GCCATGTATAGAGAAAGTGTGCAAGGCAGATTTACTGTGACTAGAGATTTTACCAACAAAATGGTGAGCC
TGCAGATGGATAACCTGAAACCTGAAGATACTGCAGTGTATTATTGCCATGTGCTGGAAGATAGAGTGGA
TAGCTTTCATGATTATTGGGGCCAAGGCACCCAAGTGACTGTGAGCAGCGGCGGCGGAGGAAGCGGAGGC
GGAGGATCTTAGGTCGACCTGCAGAAGCTTGGCCGCCATGGCCCAACTTGTTTATTGCAGCTTATAATGG
TTACAAATAAAGCAATAGCATCACAAATTTCACAAATAAAGCATTTTTTTCACTGCATTCTAGTTGTGGT
TTGTCCAAACTCATCAATGTATCTTATCATGTCTGGATCGGGAATTAATTCGGCGCAGCACCATGGCCTG
AAATAACCTCTGAAAGAGGAACTTGGTTAGGTACCTTCTGAGGCGGAAAGAACCAGCTGTGGAATGTGTG
TCAGTTAGGGTGTGGAAAGTCCCCAGGCTCCCCAGCAGGCAGAAGTATGCAAAGCATGCATCTCAATTAG
TCAGCAACCAGGTGTGGAAAGTCCCCAGGCTCCCCAGCAGGCAGAAGTATGCAAAGCATGCATCTCAATT
AGTCAGCAACCATAGTCCCGCCCCTAACTCCGCCCATCCCGCCCCTAACTCCGCCCAGTTCCGCCCATTC
TCCGCCCCATGGCTGACTAATTTTTTTTATTTATGCAGAGGCCGAGGCCGCCTCGGCCTCTGAGCTATTC
CAGAAGTAGTGAGGAGGCTTTTTTGGAGGCCTAGGCTTTTGCAAAAAGCTGTTAACAGCTTGGCACTGGC
CGTCGTTTTACAACGTCGTGACTGGGAAAACCCTGGCGTTACCCAACTTAATCGCCTTGCAGCACATCCC
CCTTTCGCCAGCTGGCGTAATAGCGAAGAGGCCCGCACCGATCGCCCTTCCCAACAGTTGCGCAGCCTGA
ATGGCGAATGGCGCCTGATGCGGTATTTTCTCCTTACGCATCTGTGCGGTATTTCACACCGCATA
[142 nt withheld, positions 3076-3217]
C
[141 nt withheld, positions 3219-3359]
CCTTTGACGTTGGAGTCCACGTTCTTT
[37 nt withheld, positions 3387-3423]
ACCCTATCTCGGGCTATTCTTTTGATTTATAAGGGATTTTGCCGATTTCGGCCTATTGGTTAAAAAATGA
GCTGATTTAACAAAAATTTAACGCGAATTTTAACAAAATATTAACGTTTACAATTTTATGGTGCACTCTC
AGTACAATCTGCTCTGATGCCGCATAGTTAAGCCAGCCCCGACACCCGCCAACACCCGCTGACGCGCCCT
GACGGGCTTGTCTGCTCCCGGCATCCGCTTACAGACAAGCTGTGACCGTCTCCGGGAGCTGCATGTGTCA
GAGGTTTTCACCGTCATCACCGAAACGCGCGAGACGAAAGGGCCTCGTGATACGCCTATTTTTATAGGTT
AATGTCATGATAATAATGGTTTCTTAGACGTCAGGTGGCACTTTTCGGGGAAATGTGCGCGGAACCCCTA
TTTGTTTATTTTTCTAAATACATTCAAATATGTATCCGCTCATGAGACAATAACCCTGATAAATGCTTCA
ATAATATTGAAAAAGGAAGAGTATGAGTATTCAACATTTCCGTGTCGCCCTTATTCCCTTTTTTGCGGCA
TTTTGCCTTCCTGTTTTTGCTCACCCAGAAACGCTGGTGAAAGTAAAAGATGCTGAAGATCAGTTGGGTG
CACGAGTGGGTTACATCGAACTGGATCTCAACAGCGGTAAGATCCTTGAGAGTTTTCGCCCCGAAGAACG
TTTTCCAATGATGAGCACTTTTAAAGTTCTGCTATGTGGCGCGGTATTATCCCGTATTGACGCCGGGCAA
GAGCAACTCGGTCGCCGCATACACTATTCTCAGAATGACTTGGTTGAGTACTCACCAGTCACAGAAAAGC
ATCTTACGGATGGCATGACAGTAAGAGAATTATGCAGTGCTGCCATAACCATGAGTGATAACACTGCGGC
CAACTTACTTCTGACAACGATCGGAGGACCGAAGGAGCTAACCGCTTTTTTGCACAACATGGGGGATCAT
GTAACTCGCCTTGATCGTTGGGAACCGGAGCTGAATGAAGCCATACCAAACGACGAGCGTGACACCACGA
TGCCTGTAGCAATGGCAACAACGTTGCGCAAACTATTAACTGGCGAACTACTTACTCTAGCTTCCCGGCA
ACAATTAATAGACTGGATGGAGGCGGATAAAGTTGCAGGACCACTTCTGCGCTCGGCCCTTCCGGCTGGC
TGGTTTATTGCTGATAAATCTGGAGCCGGTGAGCGTGGGTCTCGCGGTATCATTGCAGCACTGGGGCCAG
ATGGTAAGCCCTCCCGTATCGTAGTTATCTACACGACGGGGAGTCAGGCAACTATGGATGAACGAAATAG
ACAGATCGCTGAGATAGGTGCCTCACTGATTAAGCATTGGTAACTGTCAGACCAAGTTTACTCATATATA
CTTTAGATTGATTTAAAACTTCATTTTTAATTTAAAAGGATCTAGGTGAAGATCCTTTTTGATAATCTCA
TGACCAAAATCCCTTAACGTGAGTTTTCGTTCCACTGAGCGTCAGACCCCGTAGAAAAGATCAAAGGATC
TTCTTGAGATCCTTTTTTTCTGCGCGTAATCTGCTGCTTGCAAACAAAAAAACCACCGCTACCAGCGGTG
GTTTGTTTGCCGGATCAAGAGCTACCAACTCTTTTTCCGAAGGTAACTGGCTTCAGCAGAGCGCAGATAC
CAAATACTGTTCTTCTAGTGTAGCCGTAGTTAGGCCACCACTTCAAGAACTCTGTAGCACCGCCTACATA
CCTCGCTCTGCTAATCCTGTTACCAGTGGCTGCTGCCAGTGGCGATAAGTCGTGTCTTACCGGGTTGGAC
TCAAGACGATAGTTACCGGATAAGGCGCAGCGGTCGGGCTGAACGGGGGGTTCGTGCACACAGCCCAGCT
TGGAGCGAACGACCTACACCGAACTGAGATACCTACAGCGTGAGCTATGAGAAAGCGCCACGCTTCCCGA
AGGGAGAAAGGCGGACAGGTATCCGGTAAGCGGCAGGGTCGGAACAGGAGAGCGCACGAGGGAGCTTCCA
GGGGGAAACGCCTGGTATCTTTATAGTCCTGTCGGGTTTCGCCACCTCTGACTTGAGCGTCGATTTTTGT
GATGCTCGTCAGGGGGGCGGAGCCTATGGAAAAACGCCAGCAACGCGGCCTTTTTACGGTTCCTGGCCTT
TTGCTGGCCTTTTGCTCACATGTTCTTTCCTGCGTTATCCCCTGATTCTGTGGATAACCGTATTACCGCC
TTTGAGTGAGCTGATACCGCTCGCCGCAGCCGAACGACCGAGCGCAGCGAGTCAGTGAGCGAGGAAGCGG
AAGAGCGCCCAATACGCAAACCGCCTCTCCCCGCGCGTTGGCCGATTCATTAATGCAGCTGGCACGACAG
GTTTCCCGACTGGAAAGCGGGCAGTGAGCGCAACGCAATTAATGTGAGTTAGCTCACTCATTAGGCACCC
CAGGCTTTACACTTTATGCTTCCGGCTCGTATGTTGTGTGGAATTGTGAGCGGATAACAATTTCACACAG
GAAACAGCTATGACATGATTACGAATTAA
